>Addgene plasmid #68193 | pBFP (GB0025) | depositor full sequence | sequence record 125710 | pBFP (GB0025) sequence 3760 bps
CTCGAATGAGCGAGCTGATTAAGGAGAACATGCACATGAAGCTGTACATGGAGGGCACCGTGGACAACCA
TCACTTCAAGTGCACATCCGAGGGCGAAGGCAAGCCCTACGAGGGCACCCAGACCATGAGAATCAAGGTG
GTCGAGGGCGGCCCTCTCCCCTTCGCCTTCGACATCCTGGCTACTAGCTTCCTCTACGGCAGCAAGACCT
TCATCAACCACACCCAGGGCATCCCCGACTTCTTCAAGCAGTCCTTCCCTGAGGGCTTCACATGGGAGAG
AGTCACCACATACGAAGACGGGGGCGTGCTGACCGCTACCCAGGACACCAGCCTCCAGGACGGCTGCCTC
ATCTACAACGTCAAGATCAGAGGGGTGAACTTCACATCCAACGGCCCTGTGATGCAGAAGAAAACACTCG
GCTGGGAGGCCTTCACCGAAACGCTGTACCCCGCTGACGGCGGCCTGGAAGGCAGAAACGACATGGCCCT
GAAGCTCGTGGGCGGGAGCCATCTGATCGCAAACATCAAGACCACATATAGATCCAAGAAACCCGCTAAG
AACCTCAAGATGCCTGGCGTCTACTATGTGGACTACAGACTGGAAAGAATCAAGGAGGCCAACAACGAAA
CCTACGTCGAGCAGCACGAGGTGGCAGTGGCCAGATACTGCGACCTCCCTAGCAAACTGGGGCACAAGCT
TAATTGAGCTTCGAGACCACTCATCGCCCAATCACTAGTGAATTCGCGGCCGCCTGCAGGTCGACCATAT
GGGAGAGCTCCCAACGCGTTGGATGCATAGCTTGAGTATTCTATAGTGTCACCTAAATAGCTTGGCGTAA
TCATGGTCATAGCTGTTTCCTGTGTGAAATTGTTATCCGCTCACAATTCCACACAACATACGAGCCGGAA
GCATAAAGTGTAAAGCCTGGGGTGCCTAATGAGTGAGCTAACTCACATTAATTGCGTTGCGCTCACTGCC
CGCTTTCCAGTCGGGAAACCTGTCGTGCCAGCTGCATTAATGAATCGGCCAACGCGCGGGGAGAGGCGGT
TTGCGTATTGGGCGCTCTTCCGCTTCCTCGCTCACTGACTCGCTGCGCTCGGTCGTTCGGCTGCGGCGAG
CGGTATCAGCTCACTCAAAGGCGGTAATACGGTTATCCACAGAATCAGGGGATAACGCAGGAAAGAACAT
GTGAGCAAAAGGCCAGCAAAAGGCCAGGAACCGTAAAAAGGCCGCGTTGCTGGCGTTTTTCCATAGGCTC
CGCCCCCCTGACGAGCATCACAAAAATCGACGCTCAAGTCAGAGGTGGCGAAACCCGACAGGACTATAAA
GATACCAGGCGTTTCCCCCTGGAAGCTCCCTCGTGCGCTCTCCTGTTCCGACCCTGCCGCTTACCGGATA
CCTGTCCGCCTTTCTCCCTTCGGGAAGCGTGGCGCTTTCTCATAGCTCACGCTGTAGGTATCTCAGTTCG
GTGTAGGTCGTTCGCTCCAAGCTGGGCTGTGTGCACGAACCCCCCGTTCAGCCCGACCGCTGCGCCTTAT
CCGGTAACTATCGTCTTGAGTCCAACCCGGTAAGACACGACTTATCGCCACTGGCAGCAGCCACTGGTAA
CAGGATTAGCAGAGCGAGGTATGTAGGCGGTGCTACAGAGTTCTTGAAGTGGTGGCCTAACTACGGCTAC
ACTAGAAGAACAGTATTTGGTATCTGCGCTCTGCTGAAGCCAGTTACCTTCGGAAAAAGAGTTGGTAGCT
CTTGATCCGGCAAACAAACCACCGCTGGTAGCGGTGGTTTTTTTGTTTGCAAGCAGCAGATTACGCGCAG
AAAAAAAGGATCTCAAGAAGATCCTTTGATCTTTTCTACGGGGTCTGACGCTCAGTGGAACGAAAACTCA
CGTTAAGGGATTTTGGTCATGAGATTATCAAAAAGGATCTTCACCTAGATCCTTTTAAATTAAAAATGAA
GTTTTAAATCAATCTAAAGTATATATGAGTAAACTTGGTCTGACAGTTACCAATGCTTAATCAGTGAGGC
ACCTATCTCAGCGATCTGTCTATTTCGTTCATCCATAGTTGCCTGACTCCCCGTCGTGTAGATAACTACG
ATACGGGAGGGCTTACCATCTGGCCCCAGTGCTGCAATGATACCGCGAGACCCACGCTCACCGGCTCCAG
ATTTATCAGCAATAAACCAGCCAGCCGGAAGGGCCGAGCGCAGAAGTGGTCCTGCAACTTTATCCGCCTC
CATCCAGTCTATTAATTGTTGCCGGGAAGCTAGAGTAAGTAGTTCGCCAGTTAATAGTTTGCGCAACGTT
GTTGCCATTGCTACAGGCATCGTGGTGTCACGCTCGTCGTTTGGTATGGCTTCATTCAGCTCCGGTTCCC
AACGATCAAGGCGAGTTACATGATCCCCCATGTTGTGCAAAAAAGCGGTTAGCTCCTTCGGTCCTCCGAT
CGTTGTCAGAAGTAAGTTGGCCGCAGTGTTATCACTCATGGTTATGGCAGCACTGCATAATTCTCTTACT
GTCATGCCATCCGTAAGATGCTTTTCTGTGACTGGTGAGTACTCAACCAAGTCATTCTGAGAATAGTGTA
TGCGGCGACCGAGTTGCTCTTGCCCGGCGTCAATACGGGATAATACCGCGCCACATAGCAGAACTTTAAA
AGTGCTCATCATTGGAAAACGTTCTTCGGGGCGAAAACTCTCAAGGATCTTACCGCTGTTGAGATCCAGT
TCGATGTAACCCACTCGTGCACCCAACTGATCTTCAGCATCTTTTACTTTCACCAGCGTTTCTGGGTGAG
CAAAAACAGGAAGGCAAAATGCCGCAAAAAAGGGAATAAGGGCGACACGGAAATGTTGAATACTCATACT
CTTCCTTTTTCAATATTATTGAAGCATTTATCAGGGTTATTGTCTCATGAGCGGATACATATTTGAATGT
ATTTAGAAAAATAAACAAATAGGGGTTCCGCGCACATTTCCCCGAAAAGTGCCACCTGATGCGGTGTGAA
ATACCGCACAGATGCGTAAGGAGAAAATACCGCATCAGGAAATTGTAAGCGTTAATATTTTGTTAAAATT
CGCGTTAAATTTTTGTTAAATCAGCTCATTTTTTAACCAATAGGCCGAAATCGGCAAAATCCCTTATAAA
TCAAAAGAATAGACCGAGATAGGGT
[37 nt withheld, positions 3176-3212]
AAAGAACGTGGACTCCAACGTCAAAGG
[49 nt withheld, positions 3240-3288]
T
[91 nt withheld, positions 3290-3380]
G
[124 nt withheld, positions 3382-3505]
CCATTCGCCATTCAGGCTGCGCAACTGTTGGGAAGGGCGATCGGTGCGGGCCTCTTCGCTATTACGCCAG
CTGGCGAAAGGGGGATGTGCTGCAAGGCGATTAAGTTGGGTAACGCCAGGGTTTTCCCAGTCACGACGTT
GTAAAACGACGGCCAGTGAATTGTAATACGACTCACTATAGGGCGAATTGGGCCCGACGTCGCATGCTCC
CGGCCGCCATGGCGGCCGCGGGAATTCGATTGGGCGATGAGTGGT
Features (pLannotate 1.2.2; 14 found; start..end, strand, type, name):
      6..704     +  CDS            TagBFP: TagBFP is a basic (constitutively fluorescent) blue fluorescent protein published in 2008, derived from Entacmaea quadricolor. It is reported to be a very rapidly-maturing monomer with very low acid sensitivity.
    736..798     -  CDS            VESPI_VESMG (fragment): Experimental evidence at protein level: Swiss-Prot protein existence level 1. Shows contractile activity on isolated ileum smooth muscle. From Vespa magnifica (Hornet).
    810..828     -  promoter       SP6 promoter: promoter for bacteriophage SP6 RNA polymerase
    870..886     -  protein_bind   lac operator: The lac repressor binds to the lac operator to inhibit transcription in E. coli. This inhibition can be relieved by adding lactose or isopropyl-β-D-thiogalactopyranoside (IPTG). lac repressor encoded by lacI
    894..924     -  promoter       lac promoter: promoter for the E. coli lac operon
    939..960     -  protein_bind   CAP binding site: CAP binding activates transcription in the presence of cAMP. E. coli catabolite activator protein
    973..1065    -  CDS            lacI (fragment): lac repressor; lacI; The lac repressor binds to the lac operator to inhibit transcription in E. coli. This inhibition can be relieved by adding lactose or isopropyl-β-D-thiogalactopyranoside (IPTG).
   1248..1836    -  rep_origin     ori: high-copy-number ColE1/pMB1/pBR322/pUC origin of replication
   2007..2867    -  CDS            AmpR: β-lactamase; bla; confers resistance to ampicillin, carbenicillin, and related antibiotics
   2868..2972    -  promoter       AmpR promoter: bla
   2999..3049    +  misc_feature   bom (fragment): basis of mobility region from pBR322
   3077..3505    -  rep_origin     f1 ori (sequence partly withheld): f1 bacteriophage origin of replication; arrow indicates direction of (+) strand synthesis
   3509..3666    -  CDS            lacZα (fragment): LacZα fragment of β-galactosidase; lacZ fragment
   3669..3687    +  promoter       T7 promoter: promoter for bacteriophage T7 RNA polymerase
