[The description below was written by a language model from this plasmid's Addgene catalogue record and pLannotate feature annotations shown in this document.]
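Description:
pBFP (GB0025) is a level 0 part plasmid from the GoldenBraid 2.0 modular DNA assembly system for plant synthetic biology. It is built on pUPD, the universal part domestication vector, which the depositors derived from pGEM-T Easy. The plasmid is about 3.8 kb and is propagated in E. coli at high copy from a ColE1/pUC-type origin, with selection by ampicillin through the β-lactamase gene and its native promoter. Other elements inherited from the parent cloning vector include an f1 phage origin, remnants of the lacZα blue/white screening region (lac promoter, operator, CAP binding site and a lacZα fragment), and T7 and SP6 promoters flanking the insert, which serve here mainly as sequencing primer sites. A short hit to a hornet peptide and the small lacI and bom fragments in the automated annotation are most likely incidental matches to backbone sequence, not functional parts.

The payload is a 699 bp blue fluorescent protein coding sequence, which the feature annotation identifies as TagBFP, a rapidly maturing monomeric blue protein derived from Entacmaea quadricolor. Internal BsaI and BsmBI sites have been removed ("domesticated") so that the part is compatible with the type IIS enzymes used for assembly. The insert was cloned through BsmBI sites that were destroyed in the process, and it can be released with BsaI. No plant promoter or terminator accompanies the CDS, so the plasmid is not itself an expression construct. It serves as a reusable building block to be combined with promoter and terminator parts into transcriptional units, giving a blue fluorescent reporter in higher-level GoldenBraid destination vectors.
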