Addgene plasmid #68193: pBFP (GB0025)
Purpose: Provides the CDS of the Blue fluorescente protein as a level 0 GoldenBraid part
Depositing lab: Diego Orzaez. Depositing organization: Agencia Estatal Consejo Superior de Investigaciones Científicas, M.P. Publication: GoldenBraid 2.0: a comprehensive DNA assembly framework for plant synthetic biology. Sarrion-Perdigones A, Vazquez-Vilar M, Palaci J, Castelijns B, Forment J, Ziarsolo P, Blanca J, Granell A, Orzaez D. Plant Physiol. 2013 Jul;162(3):1618-31. 10.1104/pp.113.217661 PubMed 23669743.
Backbone
  Vector backbone: pUPD
  Backbone manufacturer: self-made; derived from pGEMT-Easy manufactured by Promega
  Vector type: Synthetic Biology
Growth in bacteria
  Bacterial resistance: Ampicillin, 100 μg/mL
  Growth temperature: 37°C
  Growth strain: DH5alpha
  Copy number: High Copy
Gene/Insert
  Gene/Insert name: BFP coding region
  Insert size (bp): 699
  Mutation: BsaI and BsmBI sites removed
  Cloning method: Restriction Enzyme; 5′ cloning site BsmBI (destroyed during cloning); 3′ cloning site BsmBI (destroyed during cloning)
  Sequencing primers: 5′ T7; 3′ SP6
Terms and licenses: Academic/Nonprofit Terms; Industry Terms: Not Available to Industry
Depositor comments: insert can be released with BsaI
How to cite: pBFP (GB0025) was a gift from Diego Orzaez (Addgene plasmid # 68193 ; http://n2t.net/addgene:68193 ; RRID:Addgene_68193)
