>Addgene plasmid #68193 | pBFP (GB0025) | addgene partial sequence | sequence record 125709 | SP6 5'-ATTTAGGTGACACTATAG-3'
CCATATGGTCGACCTGCAGGCGGCCGCGAATTCACTAGTGATTGGGCGATGAGTGGTCTCGAAGCTCAAT
TAAGCTTGTGCCCCAGTTTGCTAGGGAGGTCGCAGTATCTGGCCACTGCCACCTCGTGCTGCTCGACGTA
GGTTTCGTTGTTGGCCTCCTTGATTCTTTCCAGTCTGTAGTCCACATAGTAGACGCCAGGCATCTTGAGG
TTCTTAGCGGGTTTCTTGGATCTATATGTGGTCTTGATGTTTGCGATCAGATGGCTCCCGCCCACGAGCT
TCAGGGCCATGTCGTTTCTGCCTTCCAGGCCGCCGTCAGCGGGGTACAGCGTTTCGGTGAAGGCCTCCCA
GCCGAGTGTTTTCTTCTGCATCACAGGGCCGTTGGATGTGAAGTTCACCCCTCTGATCTTGACGTTGTAG
ATGAGGCAGCCGTCCTGGAGGCTGGTGTCCTGGGTAGCGGTCAGCACGCCCCCGTCTTCGTATGTGGTGA
CTCTCTCCCATGTGAAGCCCTCAGGGAAGGACTGCTTGAAGAAGTCGGGGATGCCCTGGGTGTGGTTGAT
GAAGGTCTTGCTGCCGTAGAGGAAGCTAGTAGCCAGGATGTCGAAGGCGAAGGGGAGAGGGCCGCCCTCG
ACCACCTTGATTCTCATGGTCTGGGTGCCCTCGTAGGGCTTGCCTTCGCCCTCGGATGTGCACTTGAAGT
GATGGTTGTCCACGGTGCCCTCCATGTACAGCTTCATGTGCATGTTCTCCTTAATCAGCTCGCTCATTCG
AGACCACTCATCGCC
