>Addgene plasmid #68193 | pBFP (GB0025) | addgene partial sequence | sequence record 127980 | T7 5'-TAATACGACTCACTATAGGG-3'
CTCCGGCCGCCATGGCGGCCGCGGGAATTCGATTGGGCGATGAGTGGTCTCGAATGAGCGAGCTGATTAA
GGAGAACATGCACATGAAGCTGTACATGGAGGGCACCGTGGACAACCATCACTTCAAGTGCACATCCGAG
GGCGAAGGCAAGCCCTACGAGGGCACCCAGACCATGAGAATCAAGGTGGTCGAGGGCGGCCCTCTCCCCT
TCGCCTTCGACATCCTGGCTACTAGCTTCCTCTACGGCAGCAAGACCTTCATCAACCACACCCAGGGCAT
CCCCGACTTCTTCAAGCAGTCCTTCCCTGAGGGCTTCACATGGGAGAGAGTCACCACATACGAAGACGGG
GGCGTGCTGACCGCTACCCAGGACACCAGCCTCCAGGACGGCTGCCTCATCTACAACGTCAAGATCAGAG
GGGTGAACTTCACATCCAACGGCCCTGTGATGCAGAAGAAAACACTCGGCTGGGAGGCCTTCACCGAAAC
GCTGTACCCCGCTGACGGCGGCCTGGAAGGCAGAAACGACATGGCCCTGAAGCTCGTGGGCGGGAGCCAT
CTGATCGCAAACATCAAGACCACATATAGATCCAAGAAACCCGCTAAGAACCTCAAGATGCCTGGCGTCT
ACTATGTGGACTACAGACTGGAAAGAATCAAGGAGGCCAACAACGAAACCTACGTCGAGCAGCACGAGGT
GGCAGTGGCCAGATACTGCGACCTCCCTAGCAAACTGGGGCACAAGCTTAATTGAGCTTCGAGACCACTC
ATCGCCCAATCACTAGTGAATTCGCGGCCGCCTGCAGGTCGACCATATGGGAGAGCTCCCAACGCGTTGG
ATGCATAGCTTGAGTATTCTATAGTGTCACCTAAATAGCTTGGCGTAATCATGGTCATAGCTGTTTCCTG
TGTGAAA
